Addgene plasmid #23748: pDONR223-GALK2
Depositing lab: William Hahn & David Root. Depositing organization: Dana-Farber Cancer Institute. Publication: COT drives resistance to RAF inhibition through MAP kinase pathway reactivation. Johannessen CM, Boehm JS, Kim SY, Thomas SR, Wardwell L, Johnson LA, Emery CM, Stransky N, Cogdill AP, Barretina J, Caponigro G, Hieronymus H, Murray RR, Salehi-Ashtiani K, Hill DE, Vidal M, Zhao JJ, Yang X, Alkan O, Kim S, Harris JL, Wilson CJ, Myer VE, Finan PM, Root DE, Roberts TM, Golub T, Flaherty KT, Dummer R, Weber BL, Sellers WR, Schlegel R, Wargo JA, Hahn WC, Garraway LA. Nature. 2010 Dec 16;468(7326):968-72. doi: 10.1038/nature09627 PubMed 21107320.
Backbone
  Vector backbone: pDONR223
  Backbone manufacturer: Invitrogen
  Backbone size w/o insert (bp): 5005
  Vector type: Gateway Donor vector
Growth in bacteria
  Bacterial resistance: Spectinomycin, 50 μg/mL
  Growth temperature: 37°C
  Growth strain: DH5alpha
  Copy number: High Copy
Gene/Insert
  Gene/Insert name: GALK2 (alt name: galactokinase 2)
  Species: H. sapiens (human)
  Insert size (bp): 1377
  Entrez Gene: GALK2 (a.k.a. GK2, MGC1745)
  Cloning method: Gateway Cloning
  Sequencing primers: 5′ M13pUC-fwd; 3′ M13rev
Terms and licenses: Academic/Nonprofit Terms; Industry Terms: Not Available to Industry
Depositor comments: The ORF has no Stop codon. This design enables easy recombination into a destination vector to add an epitope tag of choice and Stop codon to the ORF. Do NOT use this plasmid directly for transfections. A set of 4 custom lentiviral vectors is available ( pLX301 (http://www.addgene.org/25895/) , pLX302 (http://www.addgene.org/25896/) , pLX303 (http://www.addgene.org/25897/) , pLX304 (http://www.addgene.org/25890/) ) to be used to express these ORFs in mammalian cells. These plasmids are not included in the kit and must be ordered separately.
How to cite: pDONR223-GALK2 was a gift from William Hahn & David Root (Addgene plasmid # 23748 ; http://n2t.net/addgene:23748 ; RRID:Addgene_23748)
