[The description below was written by a language model from this plasmid's Addgene catalogue record.]
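Description:
pDONR223-GALK2 is a Gateway entry clone built on the Invitrogen pDONR223 donor backbone (about 5 kb without insert) and carrying the human GALK2 open reading frame, which encodes galactokinase 2. The insert is recorded as 1377 bp and was introduced by Gateway recombinational cloning, so in the finished clone the ORF would be expected to sit between the attL sites that a BP reaction normally generates in a donor vector, although no feature table is provided to confirm the individual elements. The plasmid is maintained in standard E. coli cloning strains as a high-copy replicon under spectinomycin selection, and the insert can be read from either side with M13 forward and reverse primers that anneal in the flanking backbone.

The construct is a shuttle and storage form of the gene rather than an expression vector. The record lists no promoter driving GALK2, and the depositors explicitly caution against transfecting it directly. The ORF was deliberately cloned without a stop codon, so that an LR recombination into a destination vector places it in frame with a C-terminal epitope tag and a stop codon supplied by that vector. The depositors point to a companion set of custom lentiviral destination vectors (pLX301 to pLX304), which are obtained separately, for expressing such ORFs in mammalian cells. The plasmid belongs to a kit of ORF clones, and the associated publication concerns resistance to RAF inhibition through MAP kinase pathway reactivation. The record does not state any specific finding for GALK2.
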