>Addgene plasmid #23748 | pDONR223-GALK2 | depositor partial sequence | sequence record 10901 | Author sequence
ATGGCTACAGAGAGCCCTGCTACGCGTCGGGTCCAGGTGGCAGAACATCCTAGGTTACTGAAGCTAAAGG
AGATGTTTAACTCCAAGTTTGGATCTATTCCCAAGTTTTATGTTCGAGCACCAGGAAGAGTCAACATAAT
AGGAGAGCATATAGATTATTGTGGATATTCTGTTCTTCCTATGGCTGTAGAACAAGATGTGCTAATAGCT
GTAGAACCTGTGAAAACGTACGCTCTCCAACTGGCCAATACAAATCCCTTGTATCCGGACTTCAGTACTA
GTGCTAATAACATCCAGATTGATAAAACCAAGCCTTTGTGGCACAACTATTTCTTATGTGGACTTAAAGG
AATTCAGGAACACTTTGGTCTTAGTAACCTGACTGGAATGAACTGCCTGGTAGATGGAAATATCCCACCA
AGTTCTGGCCTCTCCAGCTCCAGTGCTTTGGTCTGTTGTGCTGGCTTGGTGACGCTCACAGTGCTGGGAA
GGAATCTATCCAAGGTGGAACTTGCAGAAATCTGTGCCAAGAGTGAGCGTTACATTGGCACTGAAGGAGG
AGGCATGGACCAGTCTATATCATTTCTTGCAGAAGAAGGAACTGCCAAGTTGATAGAATTTAGTCCTCTG
AGGGCAACCGATGTAAAACTCCCAAGTGGAGCAGTGTTTGTGATTGCCAACAGTTGTGTGGAGATGAATA
AGGCAGCAACTTCCCATTTCAATATCAGGGTGATGGAGTGTCGGCTGGCTGCGAAGCTCCTGGCTAAATA
CAAAAGCTTGCAATGGGACAAAGTACTGAGGCTGGAGGAGGTGCAGGCTAAACTAGGGATTAGTCTAGAA
GAAATGCTGTTGGTCACAGAAGATGCCCTTCATCCTGAACCCTATAACCCTGAGGAGATCTGCAGGTGTC
TGGGAATTAGCCTGGAGGAACTCCGAACCCAAATCCTGAGTCCAAACACTCAAGATGTGCTCATCTTCAA
ACTCTATCAGCGGGCAAAGCATGTGTACAGCGAGGCTGCGCGAGTGCTCCAGTTTAAGAAGATATGTGAA
GAAGCACCTGAAAACATGGTCCAGCTGCTGGGAGAGTTGATGAACCAGAGCCACATGAGCTGCCGGGACA
TGTATGAGTGCAGCTGCCCCGAGCTGGATCAGCTGGTGGACATCTGTCGGAAGTTTGGGGCTCAAGGGTC
ACGACTTACTGGAGCAGGATGGGGAGGCTGTACAGTATCAATGGTACCTGCGGACAAGCTGCCCAGCTTT
CTAGCAAATGTGCACAAAGCTTATTACCAGAGGAGTGATGGAAGCTTAGCACCGGAGAAGCAAAGTTTGT
TTGCTACCAAACCTGGAGGTGGGGCTTTGGTTTTGCTTGAGGCCTGA
