>Addgene plasmid #23748 | pDONR223-GALK2 | addgene partial sequence | sequence record 29614 | 23748 with M13pUc-fwd
ATGATTTTATTTTGACTGATAGTGACCTGTTCGTTGCAACAAATTGATGAGCAATGCTTTTTTATAATGC
CAACTTTGTACAAAAAAGTTGGCATGGCTACAGAGAGCCCTGCTACGCGTCGGGTCCAGGTGGCAGAACA
TCCTAGGTTACTGAAGCTAAAGGAGATGTTTAACTCCAAGTTTGGATCTATTCCCAAGTTTTATGTTCGA
GCACCAGGAAGAGTCAACATAATAGGAGAGCATATAGATTATTGTGGATATTCTGTTCTTCCTATGGCTG
TAGAACAAGATGTGCTAATAGCTGTAGAACCTGTGAAAACGTACGCTCTCCAACTGGCCAATACAAATCC
CTTGTATCCGGACTTCAGTACTAGTGCTAATAACATCCAGATTGATAAAACCAAGCCTTTGTGGCACAAC
TATTTCTTATGTGGACTTAAAGGAATTCAGGAACACTTTGGTCTTAGTAACCTGACTGGAATGAACTGCC
TGGTAGATGGAAATATCCCACCAAGTTCTGGCCTCTCCAGCTCCAGTGCTTTGGTCTGTTGTGCTGGCTT
GGTGACGCTCACAGTGCTGGGAAGGAATCTATCC
